Addgene plasmid #131462: MADR pDonor-H3F3A-K27M-EGFP pTV1 Pdgfra D842V COTv1 Trp53-V5 WPRE
Purpose: MADR donor plasmid for FlpO+Cre-mediated insertion of oncogenic H3F3A K27M, PDGFRA D842V, and TRP53
Depositing lab: Joshua Breunig. Depositing organization: Cedars-Sinai Medical Center. Publication: Rapid Generation of Somatic Mouse Mosaics with Locus-Specific, Stably Integrated Transgenic Elements. Kim GB, Rincon Fernandez Pacheco D, Saxon D, Yang A, Sabet S, Dutra-Clarke M, Levy R, Watkins A, Park H, Abbasi Akhtar A, Linesch PW, Kobritz N, Chandra SS, Grausam K, Ayala-Sarmiento A, Molina J, Sedivakova K, Hoang K, Tsyporin J, Gareau DS, Filbin MG, Bannykh S, Santiskulvong C, Wang Y, Tang J, Suva ML, Chen B, Danielpour M, Breunig JJ. Cell. 2019 Sep 19;179(1):251-267.e24. doi: 10.1016/j.cell.2019.08.013. PubMed 31539496.
Backbone
  Vector backbone: MADR pDonor
  Backbone manufacturer: Breunig Lab
  Total vector size (bp): 10906
  Vector type: Mammalian Expression, Cre/Lox, Synthetic Biology ; Mosaic analysis for dual recombinase-mediated cassette exchange (MADR) donor
Growth in bacteria
  Bacterial resistance: Ampicillin, 100 μg/mL
  Growth temperature: 37°C
  Growth strain: DH5alpha
  Copy number: High Copy
Gene/Insert
  Gene/Insert name: H3F3A-K27M-EGFP AU1 pTV1 Pdgfra D842V COTv1 Trp53-V5 WPRE
  Species: H. sapiens (human), M. musculus (mouse)
  Mutation: H3F3A K27M, Pdgfra D842V
  Promoter: none (4x polyA to mitigate episomal expression)
  Tag / fusion protein: Trp53-V5, H3F3A-EGFP-AU1
  Cloning method: Ligation Independent Cloning
  Sequencing primers: 5′ MADR-MCSF (TCGACCTGCAGCCCAAGCTA); 3′ WPRE-R (addgene)
Terms and licenses: Academic/Nonprofit Terms; Industry Terms: Not Available to Industry
How to cite: MADR pDonor-H3F3A-K27M-EGFP pTV1 Pdgfra D842V COTv1 Trp53-V5 WPRE was a gift from Joshua Breunig (Addgene plasmid # 131462 ; http://n2t.net/addgene:131462 ; RRID:Addgene_131462)
