[The description below was written by a language model from this plasmid's Addgene catalogue record and pLannotate feature annotations shown in this document.]
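Description:
MADR pDonor-H3F3A-K27M-EGFP pTV1 Pdgfra D842V COTv1 Trp53-V5 WPRE is a roughly 10.9 kb promoterless donor plasmid for mosaic analysis by dual recombinase-mediated cassette exchange (MADR). It is maintained in E. coli as a high-copy plasmid through a ColE1/pUC-type origin and selected with ampicillin via the AmpR (β-lactamase) gene. The backbone also carries remnants of lac regulatory elements and an SV40 origin fragment.

The payload lies between a loxP site and a minimal FRT site, so co-delivered Cre and FlpO can exchange it into a genomic locus bearing matching sites. The record does not name that recipient locus. No promoter is included. Instead, a PGK polyadenylation signal followed by three SV40 polyadenylation signals sits upstream of loxP to suppress expression from unintegrated episomal copies. Transcription is therefore expected to depend on a promoter at the integration site.

The cassette is a single multicistronic reading frame. It begins with histone H3.3 (H3F3A) carrying the K27M mutation, fused to EGFP and, according to the catalogue, an AU1 tag. An annotated P2A peptide then separates this from mouse Pdgfra with the D842V mutation. A short unannotated linker follows, presumably the element named "COTv1" and likely another cleavage sequence, although the record does not define it. The last coding unit is mouse Trp53 with a C-terminal V5 tag. No Trp53 mutation is listed, although the stated purpose groups it with the oncogenic inserts. A WPRE and a rabbit β-globin polyadenylation signal close the transcript.

The construct is intended for stable, single-copy, locus-specific co-expression of these glioma-associated alterations in somatic mouse cells. EGFP fluorescence and the epitope tags mark the recombined cells.
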