Features (pLannotate 1.2.2; 30 found; start..end, strand, type, name):
      5..24      +  enhancer       CMV enhancer (fragment): human cytomegalovirus immediate early enhancer
     32..493     +  polyA_signal   PGK poly(A) signal: mouse phosphoglycerate kinase 1 polyadenylation signal
    535..618     +  CDS            large T antigen (fragment): large T antigen from SV40 (simian virus 40)
    641..775     +  polyA_signal   SV40 poly(A) signal: SV40 polyadenylation signal
    789..872     +  CDS            large T antigen (fragment): large T antigen from SV40 (simian virus 40)
    895..1029    +  polyA_signal   SV40 poly(A) signal: SV40 polyadenylation signal
   1043..1126    +  CDS            large T antigen (fragment): large T antigen from SV40 (simian virus 40)
   1149..1283    +  polyA_signal   SV40 poly(A) signal: SV40 polyadenylation signal
   1312..1345    +  protein_bind   loxP: Cre-mediated recombination occurs in the 8-bp core sequence (GCATACAT). Cre recombinase
   1412..1819    +  CDS            His3.3A: H33A_DROME - Experimental evidence at protein level: Swiss-Prot protein existence level 1. Variant histone H3 which replaces conventional H3 in a wide range of nucleosomes in active genes and is specifically enriched in modifications associated with active chromatin. Constitutes the predominant form of histone H3 in non-dividing cells and is incorporated into chromatin independently of DNA synthesis. Deposited at sites of nucleosomal displacement throughout transcribed genes, suggesting that it represents an epigenetic imprint of transcriptionally active chromatin. Nucleosomes wrap and compact
   1838..2551    +  CDS            EGFP: EGFP is a basic (constitutively fluorescent) green fluorescent protein published in 1996, derived from Aequorea victoria. It is reported to be a rapidly-maturing weak dimer with moderate acid sensitivity.
   2594..2650    +  CDS            P2A: 2A peptide from porcine teschovirus-1 polyprotein Eukaryotic ribosomes fail to insert a peptide bond between the Gly and Pro residues, yielding separate polypeptides.
   2651..5917    +  CDS            Pdgfra: PGFRA_MOUSE - Experimental evidence at protein level: Swiss-Prot protein existence level 1. Tyrosine-protein kinase that acts as a cell-surface receptor for PDGFA, PDGFB and PDGFC and plays an essential role in the regulation of embryonic development, cell proliferation, survival and chemotaxis. Depending on the context, promotes or inhibits cell proliferation and cell migration. Plays an important role in the differentiation of bone marrow-derived mesenchymal stem cells. Required for normal skeleton development and cephalic closure during embryonic development. Required for normal development
   5993..7162    +  CDS            Tp53: P53_MOUSE - Also known as P53, Trp53. Experimental evidence at protein level: Swiss-Prot protein existence level 1. Acts as a tumor suppressor in many tumor types; induces growth arrest or apoptosis depending on the physiological circumstances and cell type. Involved in cell cycle regulation as a trans-activator that acts to negatively regulate cell division by controlling a set of genes required for this process. One of the activated genes is an inhibitor of cyclin-dependent kinases. Apoptosis induction seems to be mediated either by stimulation of BAX and FAS antigen expression, or by repres
   7172..7213    +  CDS            V5 tag: epitope tag from simian virus 5
   7226..7814    +  misc_feature   WPRE: woodchuck hepatitis virus posttranscriptional regulatory element
   7822..7893    +  CDS            HBB (fragment): HBB_PONPY - Experimental evidence at transcript level: Swiss-Prot protein existence level 2. Involved in oxygen transport from the lung to the various peripheral tissues. From Pongo pygmaeus (Bornean orangutan).
   7964..8019    +  polyA_signal   β-globin poly(A) signal: rabbit β-globin polyadenylation signal (Gil and Proudfoot, 1987)
   8359..8392    +  protein_bind   FRT (minimal): supports FLP-mediated excision but not integration (Turan and Bode, 2011) FLP recombinase from the Saccharomyces cerevisiae 2μ plasmid
   8433..8455    -  protein_bind   lac operator (fragment): The lac repressor binds to the lac operator to inhibit transcription in E. coli. This inhibition can be relieved by adding lactose or isopropyl-β-D-thiogalactopyranoside (IPTG). lac repressor encoded by lacI
   8459..8489    -  promoter       lac promoter: promoter for the E. coli lac operon
   8504..8525    -  protein_bind   CAP binding site: CAP binding activates transcription in the presence of cAMP. E. coli catabolite activator protein
   8538..8577    -  CDS            lacI (fragment): lac repressor; lacI; The lac repressor binds to the lac operator to inhibit transcription in E. coli. This inhibition can be relieved by adding lactose or isopropyl-β-D-thiogalactopyranoside (IPTG).
   8584..8606    +  promoter       SV40 promoter (fragment): SV40 enhancer and early promoter
   8630..8765    +  rep_origin     SV40 ori: SV40 origin of replication
   8785..8919    +  polyA_signal   SV40 poly(A) signal: SV40 polyadenylation signal
   8921..8975    -  CDS            lacI (fragment): lac repressor; lacI; The lac repressor binds to the lac operator to inhibit transcription in E. coli. This inhibition can be relieved by adding lactose or isopropyl-β-D-thiogalactopyranoside (IPTG).
   9158..9746    -  rep_origin     ori: high-copy-number ColE1/pMB1/pBR322/pUC origin of replication
   9917..10777   -  CDS            AmpR: β-lactamase; bla; confers resistance to ampicillin, carbenicillin, and related antibiotics
  10778..10882   -  promoter       AmpR promoter: bla
>Addgene plasmid #131462 | MADR pDonor-H3F3A-K27M-EGFP pTV1 Pdgfra D842V COTv1 Trp53-V5 WPRE | addgene full sequence | sequence record 305183 | Addgene NGS Result
GGTCGACATTGATTATTGACTAGTGGATCCGCTGTAAGTCTGCAGAAATTGATGATCTATTAAACAATAA
AGATGTCCACTAAAATGGAAGTTTTTCCTGTCATACTTTGTTAAGAAGGGTGAGAACAGAGTACCTACAT
TTTGAATGGAAGGATTGGAGCTACGGGGGTGGGGGTGGGGTGGGATTAGATAAATGCCTGCTCTTTACTG
AAGGCTCTTTACTATTGCTTTATGATAATGTTTCATAGTTGGATATCATAATTTAAACAAGCAAAACCAA
ATTAAGGGCCAGCTCATTCCTCCCACTCATGATCTATAGATCTATAGATCTCTCGTGGGATCATTGTTTT
TCTCTTGATTCCCACTTTGTGGTTCTAAGTACTGTGGTTTCCAAATGTGTCAGTTTCATAGCCTGAAGAA
CGAGATCAGCAGCCTCTGTTCCACATACACTTCATTCTCAGTATTGTTTTGCCAAGTTCTAATTCCATCA
GAAGCTTGCAGATCTGCGACTCTAGAGGATCTGCGACTCTAGAGGATCATAATCAGCCATACCACATTTG
TAGAGGTTTTACTTGCTTTAAAAAACCTCCCACACCTCCCCCTGAACCTGAAACATAAAATGAATGCAAT
TGTTGTTGTTAACTTGTTTATTGCAGCTTATAATGGTTACAAATAAAGCAATAGCATCACAAATTTCACA
AATAAAGCATTTTTTTCACTGCATTCTAGTTGTGGTTTGTCCAAACTCATCAATGTATCTTATCATGTCT
GGATCTGCGACTCTAGAGGATCATAATCAGCCATACCACATTTGTAGAGGTTTTACTTGCTTTAAAAAAC
CTCCCACACCTCCCCCTGAACCTGAAACATAAAATGAATGCAATTGTTGTTGTTAACTTGTTTATTGCAG
CTTATAATGGTTACAAATAAAGCAATAGCATCACAAATTTCACAAATAAAGCATTTTTTTCACTGCATTC
TAGTTGTGGTTTGTCCAAACTCATCAATGTATCTTATCATGTCTGGATCTGCGACTCTAGAGGATCATAA
TCAGCCATACCACATTTGTAGAGGTTTTACTTGCTTTAAAAAACCTCCCACACCTCCCCCTGAACCTGAA
ACATAAAATGAATGCAATTGTTGTTGTTAACTTGTTTATTGCAGCTTATAATGGTTACAAATAAAGCAAT
AGCATCACAAATTTCACAAATAAAGCATTTTTTTCACTGCATTCTAGTTGTGGTTTGTCCAAACTCATCA
ATGTATCTTATCATGTCTGGATCCCCATCAAGCTGATCCGGAACCCTTAATATAACTTCGTATAGCATAC
ATTATACGAAGTTATTAGGTCCCTCGACCTGCAGCCCAAGCTAGCTTATCGATGCTAGCCAGCTGACCGG
TCGCCGCCACCATGGCTCGTACAAAGCAGACTGCCCGCAAATCCACCGGTGGTAAAGCACCCAGGAAACA
ACTGGCTACAAAAGCCGCTCGCATGAGTGCGCCCTCTACTGGAGGGGTGAAGAAACCTCATCGTTACAGG
CCTGGTACTGTGGCCCTCCGTGAAATCAGACGCTATCAGAAGTCCACTGAACTTCTGATCCGCAAGCTCC
CCTTTCAGCGTCTGGTGCGAGAAATTGCTCAGGACTTCAAAACAGATCTGCGCTTCCAGAGTGCAGCTAT
TGGTGCTTTGCAGGAGGCAAGTGAGGCCTATCTGGTTGGCCTTTTTGAAGATACCAATCTGTGTGCTATC
CATGCCAAACGTGTAACAATTATGCCAAAAGATATCCAGCTAGCACGCCGCATACGCGGAGAACGTGCTT
CGAGACCGGTAGCTACTGTGAGCAAGGGCGAGGAGCTGTTCACCGGGGTGGTGCCCATCCTGGTCGAGCT
GGACGGCGACGTAAACGGCCACAAGTTCAGCGTGTCCGGCGAGGGCGAGGGCGATGCCACCTACGGCAAG
CTGACCCTGAAGTTCATCTGCACCACCGGCAAGCTGCCCGTGCCCTGGCCCACCCTCGTGACCACCCTGA
CCTACGGCGTGCAGTGCTTCAGCCGCTACCCCGACCACATGAAGCAGCACGACTTCTTCAAGTCCGCCAT
GCCCGAAGGCTACGTCCAGGAGCGCACCATCTTCTTCAAGGACGACGGCAACTACAAGACCCGCGCCGAG
GTGAAGTTCGAGGGCGACACCCTGGTGAACCGCATCGAGCTGAAGGGCATCGACTTCAAGGAGGACGGCA
ACATCCTGGGGCACAAGCTGGAGTACAACTACAACAGCCACAACGTCTATATCATGGCCGACAAGCAGAA
GAACGGCATCAAGGTGAACTTCAAGATCCGCCACAACATCGAGGACGGCAGCGTGCAGCTCGCCGACCAC
TACCAGCAGAACACCCCCATCGGCGACGGCCCCGTGCTGCTGCCCGACAACCACTACCTGAGCACCCAGT
CCGCCCTGAGCAAAGACCCCAACGAGAAGCGCGATCACATGGTCCTGCTGGAGTTCGTGACCGCCGCCGG
GATCACTCTCGGCATGGACGAGCTGTACAAGGGCGGCGATACCTATCGGTATATTGGATCCGGAGGATCC
GGAGCCACGAACTTCTCTCTGTTAAAGCAAGCAGGAGACGTGGAAGAAAACCCCGGTCCTATGGGGACCT
CCCACCAGGTCTTTCTGGTCCTCAGCTGTCTCCTCACAGGGCCGGGCCTCATCTCCTGCCAGCTCTTATT
ACCCTCTATCCTCCCAAACGAGAATGAGAAGATTGTGCAGCTGAATTCGTCCTTTTCTCTGAGATGCGTT
GGGGAGAGTGAAGTGAGCTGGCAGCACCCCATGTCTGAAGAAGACGACCCCAACGTGGAAATCAGAAGTG
AGGAGAACAACAGTGGCCTCTTTGTCACAGTGCTGGAAGTGGTTAACGCCTCCGCAGCCCACACCGGATG
GTACACTTGCTACTACAACCACACTCAGACGGATGAGAGTGAGATCGAAGGCAGGCACATTTACATCTAT
GTACCAGACCCAGACATGGCCTTTGTGCCTCTCGGGATGACCGATTCCTTAGTCATCGTGGAAGAGGATG
ACTCTGCCATCATACCTTGCCGCACCACAGATCCGGAGACTCAAGTAACCTTGCACAATAACGGGAGGCT
GGTGCCTGCCTCCTATGACAGCAGGCAGGGCTTCAACGGAACCTTCAGCGTGGGGCCTTACATCTGTGAG
GCCACCGTCAAAGGGAGGACGTTCAAGACCAGCGAGTTTAATGTTTATGCCTTGAAAGCAACGTCAGAAC
TGAATCTGGAGATGGACGCACGCCAGACTGTGTATAAGGCAGGAGAAACGATCGTGGTGACCTGTGCCGT
CTTTAACAACGAGGTCGTTGACCTGCAGTGGACTTACCCTGGAGAAGTGAGAAACAAAGGTATCACCATG
CTGGAGGAGATCAAACTCCCATCCATCAAACTGGTGTACACTTTGACCGTCCCCAAGGCCACGGTGAAGG
ACAGTGGAGAGTATGAATGTGCTGCCCGTCAGGCCACTAAAGAGGTCAAGGAAATGAAGAGAGTCACCAT
TTCTGTCCACGAGAAAGGCTTCGTCGAGATTGAGCCCACCTTTGGCCAGCTGGAAGCTGTCAACTTGCAC
GAAGTCAGAGAGTTCGTGGTGGAGGTGCAGGCCTACCCGACGCCCAGGATATCGTGGCTGAAGGACAACT
TGACTCTGATAGAGAATCTCACCGAGATCACCACTGATGTACAGAAGAGTCAGGAAACAAGGTATCAGAG
CAAATTAAAGCTGATCCGGGCTAAGGAAGAAGACAGTGGCCATTACACCATTATAGTTCAAAATGAGGAT
GACGTGAAGAGTTACACGTTTGAGCTGTCAACCCTAGTTCCTGCATCCATTTTGGATCTCGTAGATGACC
ACCATGGCTCTGGCGGGGGACAGACTGTGAGGTGTACAGCCGAAGGCACCCCTCTTCCAGAAATCGACTG
GATGATCTGCAAGCATATTAAGAAATGTAATAATGACACTTCGTGGACAGTTTTGGCCAGCAATGTCTCA
AATATTATCACAGAGCTCCCTCGCCGTGGCAGGAGTACCGTGGAGGGACGAGTGTCCTTCGCCAAAGTGG
AAGAGACCATCGCAGTTCGATGCCTGGCAAAGAACAACCTCAGCGTTGTGGCCCGTGAGCTGAAGCTGGT
GGCTCCCACTCTGCGATCTGAACTCACAGTGGCGGCCGCAGTGTTGGTGCTGTTGGTGATTGTCATTGTC
TCTCTCATCGTCCTGGTGGTCATTTGGAAGCAGAAACCACGGTATGAAATTCGCTGGAGGGTTATCGAGT
CAATCAGCCCCGATGGACATGAGTATATCTATGTGGACCCCATGCAGTTGCCTTACGACTCCAGATGGGA
ATTCCCGAGAGATGGCCTCGTGCTTGGTCGGATTTTGGGATCCGGTGCATTTGGGAAAGTGGTCGAAGGT
ACAGCTTATGGATTAAGCCGGTCCCAACCTGTAATGAAGGTGGCTGTGAAGATGCTCAAACCCACAGCCA
GGTCTAGTGAAAAGCAGGCTCTCATGTCTGAGCTGAAGATAATGACTCACCTGGGGCCACATTTGAACAT
TGTGAACTTGCTGGGAGCCTGCACCAAGTCAGGTCCCATTTACATCATCACAGAATACTGCTTCTATGGG
GATTTGGTCAACTACTTGCATAAGAACAGAGATAGCTTCATGAGCCAACACCCAGAGAAGCCGAAGAAAG
ACCTGGACATCTTTGGATTGAATCCTGCAGACGAGAGCACAAGAAGTTATGTGATTTTGTCTTTTGAAAA
TAACGGCGACTACATGGACATGAAGCAAGCTGATACCACACAGTATGTCCCCATGCTTGAAAGGAAAGAG
GTTTCTAAATACTCTGACATCCAGAGATCGCTGTACGATCGGCCAGCCTCCTACAAGAAGAAATCCATGC
TAGACTCAGAAGTCAAAAACCTCCTTTCGGACGATGACTCCGAGGGTCTGACTTTGCTGGATCTATTGAG
CTTCACCTATCAAGTTGCTCGAGGAATGGAATTTTTGGCTTCGAAAAATTGTGTCCACCGGGACCTGGCT
GCCCGCAACGTCCTCCTGGCGCAAGGAAAAATTGTGAAGATCTGTGATTTTGGCCTGGCCAGAGTCATCA
TGCACGATTCCAACTACGTGTCAAAAGGCAGTACTTTCCTGCCTGTGAAGTGGATGGCACCCGAGAGCAT
CTTCGACAACCTCTACACCACGCTGAGTGACGTCTGGTCCTATGGCATTCTGCTCTGGGAAATCTTTTCC
CTTGGTGGCACACCCTATCCTGGCATGATGGTCGATTCTACTTTCTACAATAAGATCAAGAGTGGATACC
GGATGGCCAAACCTGACCATGCCACCAGTGAAGTCTATGAGATCATGGTGCAGTGCTGGAACAGTGAGCC
CGAGAAGAGACCCTCCTTCTACCACCTCAGCGAGATAGTGGAGAACCTGTTGCCGGGACAATACAAGAAG
AGTTATGAAAAGATTCACCTGGACTTCCTAAAGAGTGACCATCCGGCCGTGGCACGCATGCGGGTGGACT
CTGATAATGCGTACATCGGTGTCACTTACAAAAATGAAGAGGATAAGCTGAAGGACTGGGAAGGTGGCCT
GGACGAACAGAGACTGAGCGCTGACAGTGGCTACATCATCCCCCTGCCAGACATTGACCCTGTTCCAGAG
GAGGAAGACCTGGGCAAGAGGAACAGACACAGCTCACAGACTTCGGAAGAGAGTGCCATCGAGACAGGTT
CCAGTAGTTCCACCTTCATCAAGAGAGAGGACGAGACCATCGAGGACATCGACATGATGGATGACATTGG
TATAGATTCCTCGGACCTGGTGGAGGACAGCTTCCTGGGCAGTGGAGGGAGTGGAGCAACCAATTTTTCA
CTCCTGAAGCAAGCTGGGGATGTAGAGGAGAATCCTGGGCCTATGACTGCCATGGAGGAGTCACAGTCGG
ATATCAGCCTCGAGCTCCCTCTGAGCCAGGAGACATTTTCAGGCTTATGGAAACTACTTCCTCCAGAAGA
TATCCTGCCATCACCTCACTGCATGGACGATCTGTTGCTGCCCCAGGATGTTGAGGAGTTTTTTGAAGGC
CCAAGTGAAGCCCTCCGAGTGTCAGGAGCTCCTGCAGCACAGGACCCTGTCACCGAGACCCCTGGGCCAG
TGGCCCCTGCCCCAGCCACTCCATGGCCCCTGTCATCTTTTGTCCCTTCTCAAAAAACTTACCAGGGCAA
CTATGGCTTCCACCTGGGCTTCCTGCAGTCTGGGACAGCCAAGTCTGTTATGTGCACGTACTCTCCTCCC
CTCAATAAGCTATTCTGCCAGCTGGCGAAGACGTGCCCTGTGCAGTTGTGGGTCAGCGCCACACCTCCAG
CTGGGAGCCGTGTCCGCGCCATGGCCATCTACAAGAAGTCACAGCACATGACGGAGGTCGTGAGACGCTG
CCCCCACCATGAGCGCTGCTCCGATGGTGATGGCCTGGCTCCTCCCCAGCATCTTATCCGGGTGGAAGGA
AATTTGTATCCCGAGTATCTGGAAGACAGGCAGACTTTTCGCCACAGCGTGGTGGTACCTTATGAGCCAC
CCGAGGCCGGCTCTGAGTATACCACCATCCACTACAAGTACATGTGTAATAGCTCCTGCATGGGGGGCAT
GAACCGCCGACCTATCCTTACCATCATCACACTGGAAGACTCCAGTGGGAACCTTCTGGGACGGGACAGC
TTTGAGGTTCATGTTTGTGCCTGCCCTGGGAGAGACCGCCGTACAGAAGAAGAAAATTTCCGCAAAAAGG
AAGTCCTTTGCCCTGAACTGCCCCCAGGGAGCGCAAAGAGAGCGCTGCCCACCTGCACAAGCGCCTCTCC
CCCGCAAAAGAAAAAACCACTTGATGGAGAGTATTTCACCCTCAAGATCCGCGGGCGTAAACGCTTCGAG
ATGTTCCGGGAGCTGAATGAGGCCTTAGAGTTAAAGGATGCCCATGCTACAGAGGAGTCTGGAGACAGCA
GGGCTCACTCCAGCTACCTGAAGACCAAGAAGGGCCAGTCTACTTCCCGCCATAAAAAAACAATGGTCAA
GAAAGTGGGGCCTGACTCAGACGGTGGCTCAGGTAAGCCTATCCCTAACCCTCTCCTCGGTCTCGATTCT
ACGTAAGCGGCCGCTAATCAACCTCTGGATTACAAAATTTGTGAAAGATTGACTGGTATTCTTAACTATG
TTGCTCCTTTTACGCTATGTGGATACGCTGCTTTAATGCCTTTGTATCATGCTATTGCTTCCCGTATGGC
TTTCATTTTCTCCTCCTTGTATAAATCCTGGTTGCTGTCTCTTTATGAGGAGTTGTGGCCCGTTGTCAGG
CAACGTGGCGTGGTGTGCACTGTGTTTGCTGACGCAACCCCCACTGGTTGGGGCATTGCCACCACCTGTC
AGCTCCTTTCCGGGACTTTCGCTTTCCCCCTCCCTATTGCCACGGCGGAACTCATCGCCGCCTGCCTTGC
CCGCTGCTGGACAGGGGCTCGGCTGTTGGGCACTGACAATTCCGTGGTGTTGTCGGGGAAATCATCGTCC
TTTCCTTGGCTGCTCGCCTGTGTTGCCACCTGGATTCTGCGCGGGACGTCCTTCTGCTACGTCCCTTCGG
CCCTCAATCCAGCGGACCTTCCTTCCCGCGGCCTGCTGCCGGCTCTGCGGCCTCTTCCGCGTCTTCGCCT
TCGCCCTCAGACGAGTCGGATCTCCCTTTGGGCCGCCTCCCCGCAGGCCGCACTCCTCAGGTGCAGGCTG
CCTATCAGAAGGTGGTGGCTGGTGTGGCCAATGCCCTGGCTCACAAATACCACTGAGATCTTTTTCCCTC
TGCCAAAAATTATGGGGACATCATGAAGCCCCTTGAGCATCTGACTTCTGGCTAATAAAGGAAATTTATT
TTCATTGCAATAGTGTGTTGGAATTTTTTGTGTCTCTCACTCGGAAGGACATATGGGAGGGCAAATCATT
TAAAACATCAGAATGAGTATTTGGTTTAGAGTTTGGCAACATATGCCCATATGCTGGCTGCCATGAACAA
AGGTTGGCTATAAAGAGGTCATCAGTATATGAAACAGCCCCCTGCTGTCCATTCCTTATTCCATAGAAAA
GCCTTGACTTGAGGTTAGATTTTTTTTATATTTTGTTTTGTGTTATTTTTTTCTTTAACATCCCTAAAAT
TTTCCTTACATGTTTTACTAGCCAGATTTTTCCTCCTCTCCTGACTACTCCCAGTCATAGCTGTCCCTCT
TCTCTTATGGAGATCCCTCGACCTGCAGGAAGTTCCTATTCTCTAGAAAGTATAGGAACTTCAAGCTTGG
CGTAATCATGGTCATAGCTGTTTCCTGTGTGAAATTGTTATCCGCTCACAATTCCACACAACATACGAGC
CGGAAGCATAAAGTGTAAAGCCTGGGGTGCCTAATGAGTGAGCTAACTCACATTAATTGCGTTGCGCTCA
CTGCCCGCTTTCCAGTCGGGAAACCTGTCGTGCCAGCGGATCCGCATCTCAATTAGTCAGCAACCATAGT
CCCGCCCCTAACTCCGCCCATCCCGCCCCTAACTCCGCCCAGTTCCGCCCATTCTCCGCCCCATGGCTGA
CTAATTTTTTTTATTTATGCAGAGGCCGAGGCCGCCTCGGCCTCTGAGCTATTCCAGAAGTAGTGAGGAG
GCTTTTTTGGAGGCCTAGGCTTTTGCAAAAAGCTAACTTGTTTATTGCAGCTTATAATGGTTACAAATAA
AGCAATAGCATCACAAATTTCACAAATAAAGCATTTTTTTCACTGCATTCTAGTTGTGGTTTGTCCAAAC
TCATCAATGTATCTTATCATGTCTGGATCCGCTGCATTAATGAATCGGCCAACGCGCGGGGAGAGGCGGT
TTGCGTATTGGGCGCTCTTCCGCTTCCTCGCTCACTGACTCGCTGCGCTCGGTCGTTCGGCTGCGGCGAG
CGGTATCAGCTCACTCAAAGGCGGTAATACGGTTATCCACAGAATCAGGGGATAACGCAGGAAAGAACAT
GTGAGCAAAAGGCCAGCAAAAGGCCAGGAACCGTAAAAAGGCCGCGTTGCTGGCGTTTTTCCATAGGCTC
CGCCCCCCTGACGAGCATCACAAAAATCGACGCTCAAGTCAGAGGTGGCGAAACCCGACAGGACTATAAA
GATACCAGGCGTTTCCCCCTGGAAGCTCCCTCGTGCGCTCTCCTGTTCCGACCCTGCCGCTTACCGGATA
CCTGTCCGCCTTTCTCCCTTCGGGAAGCGTGGCGCTTTCTCATAGCTCACGCTGTAGGTATCTCAGTTCG
GTGTAGGTCGTTCGCTCCAAGCTGGGCTGTGTGCACGAACCCCCCGTTCAGCCCGACCGCTGCGCCTTAT
CCGGTAACTATCGTCTTGAGTCCAACCCGGTAAGACACGACTTATCGCCACTGGCAGCAGCCACTGGTAA
CAGGATTAGCAGAGCGAGGTATGTAGGCGGTGCTACAGAGTTCTTGAAGTGGTGGCCTAACTACGGCTAC
ACTAGAAGAACAGTATTTGGTATCTGCGCTCTGCTGAAGCCAGTTACCTTCGGAAAAAGAGTTGGTAGCT
CTTGATCCGGCAAACAAACCACCGCTGGTAGCGGTGGTTTTTTTGTTTGCAAGCAGCAGATTACGCGCAG
AAAAAAAGGATCTCAAGAAGATCCTTTGATCTTTTCTACGGGGTCTGACGCTCAGTGGAACGAAAACTCA
CGTTAAGGGATTTTGGTCATGAGATTATCAAAAAGGATCTTCACCTAGATCCTTTTAAATTAAAAATGAA
GTTTTAAATCAATCTAAAGTATATATGAGTAAACTTGGTCTGACAGTTACCAATGCTTAATCAGTGAGGC
ACCTATCTCAGCGATCTGTCTATTTCGTTCATCCATAGTTGCCTGACTCCCCGTCGTGTAGATAACTACG
ATACGGGAGGGCTTACCATCTGGCCCCAGTGCTGCAATGATACCGCGAGACCCACGCTCACCGGCTCCAG
ATTTATCAGCAATAAACCAGCCAGCCGGAAGGGCCGAGCGCAGAAGTGGTCCTGCAACTTTATCCGCCTC
CATCCAGTCTATTAATTGTTGCCGGGAAGCTAGAGTAAGTAGTTCGCCAGTTAATAGTTTGCGCAACGTT
GTTGCCATTGCTACAGGCATCGTGGTGTCACGCTCGTCGTTTGGTATGGCTTCATTCAGCTCCGGTTCCC
AACGATCAAGGCGAGTTACATGATCCCCCATGTTGTGCAAAAAAGCGGTTAGCTCCTTCGGTCCTCCGAT
CGTTGTCAGAAGTAAGTTGGCCGCAGTGTTATCACTCATGGTTATGGCAGCACTGCATAATTCTCTTACT
GTCATGCCATCCGTAAGATGCTTTTCTGTGACTGGTGAGTACTCAACCAAGTCATTCTGAGAATAGTGTA
TGCGGCGACCGAGTTGCTCTTGCCCGGCGTCAATACGGGATAATACCGCGCCACATAGCAGAACTTTAAA
AGTGCTCATCATTGGAAAACGTTCTTCGGGGCGAAAACTCTCAAGGATCTTACCGCTGTTGAGATCCAGT
TCGATGTAACCCACTCGTGCACCCAACTGATCTTCAGCATCTTTTACTTTCACCAGCGTTTCTGGGTGAG
CAAAAACAGGAAGGCAAAATGCCGCAAAAAAGGGAATAAGGGCGACACGGAAATGTTGAATACTCATACT
CTTCCTTTTTCAATATTATTGAAGCATTTATCAGGGTTATTGTCTCATGAGCGGATACATATTTGAATGT
ATTTAGAAAAATAAACAAATAGGGGTTCCGCGCACATTTCCCCGAAAAGTGCCACCTG
